Addgene plasmid #51521: pNJB99
Purpose: Gateway entry vector with attL1 and attR5 sites flanking Zif268:FokI coding sequence
Depositing lab: Daniel Voytas. Depositing organization: University of Minnesota. Publication: DNA Replicons for Plant Genome Engineering. Baltes NJ, Gil-Humanes J, Cermak T, Atkins PA, Voytas DF. Plant Cell. 2014 Jan;26(1):151-63. doi: 10.1105/tpc.113.119792 PubMed 24443519.
Backbone
  Vector backbone: pNJB91
  Backbone size w/o insert (bp): 4659
  Total vector size (bp): 4033
  Vector type: Gateway entry vector
Growth in bacteria
  Bacterial resistance: Spectinomycin, 50 μg/mL
  Growth temperature: 37°C
  Growth strain: DH5alpha
  Copy number: High Copy
Gene/Insert
  Gene/Insert name: Zif268:FokI
  Species: fusion between human and bacterial genes
  Insert size (bp): 897
  Tag / fusion protein: NLS (N terminal on insert)
  Cloning method: Restriction Enzyme; 5′ cloning site NcoI (not destroyed); 3′ cloning site AttII (not destroyed)
  Sequencing primers: 5′ atggcttcctcccctccaaa; 3′ attgatcccccctcgacagct
Resource information
  A portion of this plasmid was derived from a plasmid made by: Zif268:FokI was PCR amplified from pDW1345 and cloned into pNJB91.
Terms and licenses: Academic/Nonprofit Terms; Industry Terms: Not Available to Industry
How to cite: pNJB99 was a gift from Daniel Voytas (Addgene plasmid # 51521 ; http://n2t.net/addgene:51521 ; RRID:Addgene_51521)
