[The description below was written by a language model from this plasmid's Addgene catalogue record and pLannotate feature annotations shown in this document.]
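Description:
pNJB99 is a Gateway entry vector built on the pNJB91 backbone and propagated in E. coli as a high-copy plasmid. It replicates from a ColE1/pUC-type origin and is selected with spectinomycin through an aadA (SmR) aminoglycoside adenylyltransferase gene. Short annotated fragments of a class 1 integron Pc promoter and a gentamicin acetyltransferase gene lie just upstream of aadA and are probably remnants of the resistance cassette's source. rrnB T1 and T2 terminators sit upstream of the attL1 site, where they would insulate the entry cassette from backbone transcription. Small lacI and lacZα fragments and a T7 promoter are also detected. The listed total size (4,033 bp) is smaller than the stated backbone size, which suggests that cloning the insert replaced a larger fragment of pNJB91, although the record does not say so.

The payload is an 897 bp Zif268:FokI coding sequence, a zinc-finger nuclease. It joins the DNA-binding zinc fingers of Zif268 (EGR1) to the cleavage domain of the FokI restriction endonuclease, with an N-terminal nuclear localization signal. The automated annotation detects only part of the EGR1 region and matches it to a canary orthologue, whereas the catalogue describes the fusion as human plus bacterial. The coding sequence is followed by a nopaline synthase (NOS) terminator and polyadenylation signal. No promoter is annotated upstream of it within the cassette, so expression presumably depends on an element supplied by the destination vector.

The attL1 and attR5 sites flank the cassette, a pairing used in multi-fragment Gateway LR reactions, in which this module is combined with a second entry clone. According to the associated publication title, the plasmid was made for work on DNA replicons for plant genome engineering.
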