Features (pLannotate 1.2.2; 14 found; start..end, strand, type, name):
     70..159     +  CDS            EGR1 (fragment): EGR1_SERCA - Also known as ZENK From Serinus canaria (Island canary) (Fringilla canaria).
    301..891     +  CDS            fokIR (fragment): T2F1_PLAOK - Also known as rfoKI. Experimental evidence at protein level: Swiss-Prot protein existence level 1. Recognizes the double-stranded sequence 5'-GGATG-3'/3'-CATCC- 5' and cleaves respectively 14 bases after G-1 and 13 bases before C-1. From Planomicrobium okeanokoites (Planococcus okeanokoites) (Flavobacterium okeanokoites).
    905..1157    +  terminator     NOS terminator: nopaline synthase terminator and poly(A) signal
   1202..1325    +  protein_bind   attR5: mutant version of attR; recombination site for the Gateway® LR reaction LR Clonase™
   1343..1361    -  promoter       T7 promoter: promoter for bacteriophage T7 RNA polymerase
   1551..1574    +  promoter       Pc promoter (fragment): intI1 (promoter lies within the coding sequence); class 1 integron promoter
   1750..1806    +  CDS            GmR (fragment): gentamycin acetyltransferase; aacC1; confers resistance to gentamycin
   1813..2604    +  CDS            SmR: aminoglycoside adenylyltransferase (Murphy, 1985); aadA; confers resistance to spectinomycin and streptomycin
   2697..3285    +  rep_origin     ori: high-copy-number ColE1/pMB1/pBR322/pUC origin of replication
   3468..3560    +  CDS            lacI (fragment): lac repressor; lacI; The lac repressor binds to the lac operator to inhibit transcription in E. coli. This inhibition can be relieved by adding lactose or isopropyl-β-D-thiogalactopyranoside (IPTG).
   3615..3642    -  terminator     rrnB T2 terminator: transcription terminator T2 from the E. coli rrnB gene
   3774..3817    +  terminator     rrnB T1 terminator: Escherichia coli rrnB; transcription terminator T1 from the E. coli rrnB gene
   3864..3900    -  CDS            lacZα (fragment): LacZα fragment of β-galactosidase; lacZ fragment
   3916..4015    +  protein_bind   attL1: mutant version of attL; recombination site for the Gateway® LR reaction LR Clonase™
>Addgene plasmid #51521 | pNJB99 | depositor full sequence | sequence record 78695 | pNJB99 sequence 4033 bps
ATGGCTTCCTCCCCTCCAAAGAAAAAGAGAAAGGTTCTTGAATTGCCTTACGCTTGTCCAGTTGAGTCTT
GTGATAGACGTTTTAGTAGGTCAGACGAACTCACTAGGCATATTAGAATCCACACAGGACAGAAGCCTTT
CCAGTGTAGAATCTGTATGAGGAACTTTAGTCGTAGCGATCATTTGACTACACATATCAGAACCCATACT
GGTGAGAAACCATTCGCATGTGACATCTGTGGTCGTAAGTTCGCAAGAAGTGATGAAAGGAAGCGTCATA
CAAAGATCCATCTTCGTCAGAAGGAACTAGTGAAATCTGAATTGGAAGAGAAGAAATCTGAACTTAGACA
TAAATTGAAATATGTGCCACATGAATATATTGAATTGATTGAAATCGCAAGAAATTCAACTCAGGATAGA
ATCCTTGAAATGAAGGTGATGGAGTTCTTTATGAAGGTTTATGGTTATCGTGGTAAACATTTGGGTGGAT
CAAGGAAACCAGACGGAGCAATTTATACTGTCGGATCTCCTATTGATTACGGTGTGATCGTTGATACTAA
GGCATATTCAGGAGGTTATAATCTTCCAATTGGTCAAGCAGATGAAATGCAAAGATATGTCGAAGAGAAT
CAAACAAGAAACAAGCATATCAACCCTAATGAATGGTGGAAAGTCTATCCATCTTCAGTAACAGAATTTA
AGTTCTTGTTTGTGAGTGGTCATTTCAAAGGAAACTACAAAGCTCAGCTTACAAGATTGAATCATATCAC
TAATTGTAATGGAGCTGTTCTTAGTGTAGAAGAGCTTTTGATTGGTGGAGAAATGATTAAAGCTGGTACA
TTGACACTTGAGGAAGTGAGAAGGAAATTTAATAACGGTGAGATAAACTTTTAATAGGACGTCCGATCGT
TCAAACATTTGGCAATAAAGTTTCTTAAGATTGAATCCTGTTGCCGGTCTTGCGATGATTATCATATAAT
TTCTGTTGAATTACGTTAAGCATGTAATAATTAACATGTAATGCATGACGTTATTTATGAGATGGGTTTT
TATGATTAGAGTCCCGCAATTATACATTTAATACGCGATAGAAAACAAAATATAGCGCGCAAACTAGGAT
AAATTATCGCGCGCGGTGTCATCTATGTTACTAGATCGGGAATTGATCCCCCCTCGACAGCTTCCGGAAA
GGGCGAATTCGCAACTTTGTATACAAAAGTTGAACGAGAAACGTAAAATGATATAAATATCAATATATTA
AATTAGATTTTGCATAAAAAACAGACTACATAATACTGTAAAACACAACATATCCAGTCACTATGCCATC
CAGCTGATATCCCCTATAGTGAGTCGTATTACATGGTCATAGCTGTTTCCTGGCAGCTCTGGCCCGTGTC
TCAAAATCTCTGATGTTACATTGCACAAGATAAAAATATATCATCATGCCTCCTCTGGACCAGCCAGGAC
AGAAATGCCTCGACTTCGCTGCTACCCAAGGTTGCCGGGTGACGCACACCGTGGAAACGGATGAAGGCAC
GAACCCAGTGGACATAAGCCTGTTCGGTTCGTAAGCTGTAATGCAAGTAGCGTATGCGCTCACGCAACTG
GTCCAGAACCTTGACCGAACGCAGCGGTGGTAACGGCGCAGTGGCGGTTTTCATGGCTTGTTATGACTGT
TTTTTTGGGGTACAGTCTATGCCTCGGGCATCCAAGCAGCAAGCGCGTTACGCCGTGGGTCGATGTTTGA
TGTTATGGAGCAGCAACGATGTTACGCAGCAGGGCAGTCGCCCTAAAACAAAGTTAAACATCATGAGGGA
AGCGGTGATCGCCGAAGTATCGACTCAACTATCAGAGGTAGTTGGCGTCATCGAGCGCCATCTCGAACCG
ACGTTGCTGGCCGTACATTTGTACGGCTCCGCAGTGGATGGCGGCCTGAAGCCACACAGTGATATTGATT
TGCTGGTTACGGTGACCGTAAGGCTTGATGAAACAACGCGGCGAGCTTTGATCAACGACCTTTTGGAAAC
TTCGGCTTCCCCTGGAGAGAGCGAGATTCTCCGCGCTGTAGAAGTCACCATTGTTGTGCACGACGACATC
ATTCCGTGGCGTTATCCAGCTAAGCGCGAACTGCAATTTGGAGAATGGCAGCGCAATGACATTCTTGCAG
GTATCTTCGAGCCAGCCACGATCGACATTGATCTGGCTATCTTGCTGACAAAAGCAAGAGAACATAGCGT
TGCCTTGGTAGGTCCAGCGGCGGAGGAACTCTTTGATCCGGTTCCTGAACAGGATCTATTTGAGGCGCTA
AATGAAACCTTAACGCTATGGAACTCGCCGCCCGACTGGGCTGGCGATGAGCGAAATGTAGTGCTTACGT
TGTCCCGCATTTGGTACAGCGCAGTAACCGGCAAAATCGCGCCGAAGGATGTCGCTGCCGACTGGGCAAT
GGAGCGCCTGCCGGCCCAGTATCAGCCCGTCATACTTGAAGCTAGACAGGCTTATCTTGGACAAGAAGAA
GATCGCTTGGCCTCGCGCGCAGATCAGTTGGAAGAATTTGTCCACTACGTGAAAGGCGAGATCACCAAGG
TAGTCGGCAAATAACCCTCGAGCCACCCATGACCAAAATCCCTTAACGTGAGTTACGCGTCGTTCCACTG
AGCGTCAGACCCCGTAGAAAAGATCAAAGGATCTTCTTGAGATCCTTTTTTTCTGCGCGTAATCTGCTGC
TTGCAAACAAAAAAACCACCGCTACCAGCGGTGGTTTGTTTGCCGGATCAAGAGCTACCAACTCTTTTTC
CGAAGGTAACTGGCTTCAGCAGAGCGCAGATACCAAATACTGTCCTTCTAGTGTAGCCGTAGTTAGGCCA
CCACTTCAAGAACTCTGTAGCACCGCCTACATACCTCGCTCTGCTAATCCTGTTACCAGTGGCTGCTGCC
AGTGGCGATAAGTCGTGTCTTACCGGGTTGGACTCAAGACGATAGTTACCGGATAAGGCGCAGCGGTCGG
GCTGAACGGGGGGTTCGTGCACACAGCCCAGCTTGGAGCGAACGACCTACACCGAACTGAGATACCTACA
GCGTGAGCTATGAGAAAGCGCCACGCTTCCCGAAGGGAGAAAGGCGGACAGGTATCCGGTAAGCGGCAGG
GTCGGAACAGGAGAGCGCACGAGGGAGCTTCCAGGGGGAAACGCCTGGTATCTTTATAGTCCTGTCGGGT
TTCGCCACCTCTGACTTGAGCGTCGATTTTTGTGATGCTCGTCAGGGGGGCGGAGCCTATGGAAAAACGC
CAGCAACGCGGCCTTTTTACGGTTCCTGGCCTTTTGCTGGCCTTTTGCTCACATGTTCTTTCCTGCGTTA
TCCCCTGATTCTGTGGATAACCGTATTACCGCCTTTGAGTGAGCTGATACCGCTCGCCGCAGCCGAACGA
CCGAGCGCAGCGAGTCAGTGAGCGAGGAAGCGGAAGAGCGCCCAATACGCAAACCGCCTCTCCCCGCGCG
TTGGCCGATTCATTAATGCAGCTGGCACGACAGGTTTCCCGACTGGAAAGCGGGCAGTGAGCGCAACGCA
ATTAATACGCGTACCGCGAGCCAGGAAGAGTTTGTAGAAACGCAAAAAGGCCATCCGTCAGGATGGCCTT
CTGCTTAGTTTGATGCCTGGCAGTTTATGGCGGGCGTCCTGCCCGCCACCCTCCGGGCCGTTGCTTCACA
ACGTTCAAATCCGCTCCCGGCGGATTTGTCCTACTCAGGAGAGCGTTCACCGACAAACAACAGATAAAAC
GAAAGGCCCAGTCTTCCGACTGAGCCTTTCGTTTTATTTGATGCCTGGCAGTTCCCTACTCTCGCGTTAA
CGCTTGCATGGATGTTTTCCCAGTCACGACGTTGTAAAACGACGGCCAGTCTTAAGCTCGGGCCCCAAAT
AATGATTTTATTTTGACTGATAGTGACCTGTTCGTTGCAACAAATTGATGAGCAATGCTTTTTTATAATG
CCAACTTTGTACAAAAAAGCAGGCTCCGAATTCGCCCTTCACC
