>Addgene plasmid #51521 | pNJB99 | addgene partial sequence | sequence record 84691 | M13-rev 5'-CAGGAAACAGCTATGACC-3'
CTATAGGGGATATCAGCTGGATGGCATAGTGACTGGATATGTTGTGTTTTACAGTATTATGTAGTCTGTT
TTTTATGCAAAATCTAATTTAATATATTGATATTTATATCATTTTACGTTTCTCGTTCAACTTTTGTATA
CAAAGTTGCGAATTCGCCCTTTCCGGAAGCTGTCGAGGGGGGATCAATTCCCGATCTAGTAACATAGATG
ACACCGCGCGCGATAATTTATCCTAGTTTGCGCGCTATATTTTGTTTTCTATCGCGTATTAAATGTATAA
TTGCGGGACTCTAATCATAAAAACCCATCTCATAAATAACGTCATGCATTACATGTTAATTATTACATGC
TTAACGTAATTCAACAGAAATTATATGATAATCATCGCAAGACCGGCAACAGGATTCAATCTTAAGAAAC
TTTATTGCCAAATGTTTGAACGATCGGACGTCCTATTAAAAGTTTATCTCACCGTTATTAAATTTCCTTC
TCACTTCCTCAAGTGTCAATGTACCAGCTTTAATCATTTCTCCACCAATCAAAAGCTCTTCTACACTAAG
AACAGCTCCATTACAATTAGTGATATGATTCAATCTTGTAAGCTGAGCTTTGTAGTTTCCTTTGAAATGA
CCACTCACAAACAAGAACTTAAATTCTGTTACTGAAGATGGATAGACTTTCCACCATTCATTAGGGTTGA
TATGCTTGTTTCTTGTTTGATTCTCTTCGACATATCTTTGCATTTCATCTGCTTGACCAATTGGAAGATT
ATAACCTCCTGAATATGCCTTAGTATCAACGATCACACCGTAATCAATAGGAGATCCGACAGTATAAATT
GCTCCGTCTGGTTTCCTTGATCCACCCAAATGTTTACCACGATAACCATAAACCTTCATAAAGAACTCCA
TCACCTTCATTTCAAGGATTCTATCCTGAGTTGAATTTCTTGCGATTTCAATCAATTCAATATATTCATG
TGGCACATATTTCAATTTATGTCTAAGTTCAGATTTCTTCTCTTCCAATTCAGATTTCACTAGTTCCTTC
TGACGAAGATGGATCTTTGTATGACGCTTCCTTTCATCACTTCTTGCGAACTTACGACCACAGATGTCAC
ATGCGAATGGTTTCTCACCAGTATGGGTTCTGATATGTGTAGTCAAATGATCGCTACGACTAAAGTTCCT
C
