>Addgene plasmid #51521 | pNJB99 | addgene partial sequence | sequence record 84694 | M13pUC-Fwd 5'-CCCAGTCACGACGTTGTAAAACG-3'
GTCTTAAGCTCGGGCCCCAAATAATGATTTTATTTTGACTGATAGTGACCTGTTCGTTGCAACAAATTGA
TGAGCAATGCTTTTTTATAATGCCAACTTTGTACAAAAAAGCAGGCTCCGAATTCGCCCTTCACCATGGC
TTCCTCCCCTCCAAAGAAAAAGAGAAAGGTTCTTGAATTGCCTTACGCTTGTCCAGTTGAGTCTTGTGAT
AGACGTTTTAGTAGGTCAGACGAACTCACTAGGCATATTAGAATCCACACAGGACAGAAGCCTTTCCAGT
GTAGAATCTGTATGAGGAACTTTAGTCGTAGCGATCATTTGACTACACATATCAGAACCCATACTGGTGA
GAAACCATTCGCATGTGACATCTGTGGTCGTAAGTTCGCAAGAAGTGATGAAAGGAAGCGTCATACAAAG
ATCCATCTTCGTCAGAAGGAACTAGTGAAATCTGAATTGGAAGAGAAGAAATCTGAACTTAGACATAAAT
TGAAATATGTGCCACATGAATATATTGAATTGATTGAAATCGCAAGAAATTCAACTCAGGATAGAATCCT
TGAAATGAAGGTGATGGAGTTCTTTATGAAGGTTTATGGTTATCGTGGTAAACATTTGGGTGGATCAAGG
AAACCAGACGGAGCAATTTATACTGTCGGATCTCCTATTGATTACGGTGTGATCGTTGATACTAAGGCAT
ATTCAGGAGGTTATAATCTTCCAATTGGTCAAGCAGATGAAATGCAAAGATATGTCGAAGAGAATCAAAC
AAGAAACAAGCATATCAACCCTAATGAATGGTGGAAAGTCTATCCATCTTCAGTAACAGAATTTAAGTTC
TTGTTTGTGAGTGGTCATTTCAAAGGAAACTACAAAGCTCAGCTTACAAGATTGAATCATATCACTAATT
GTAATGGAGCTGTTCTTAGTGTAGAAGAGCTTTTGATTGGTGGAGAAATGATTAAAGCTGGTACATTGAC
ACTTGAGGAAGTGAGAAGGAAATTTAATAACGGTGAGATAAACTTTTAATAGGACGTCCGATCGTTCAAA
CATTTGGCAATAAAGTTTCTTAAGATTGAATCCTGTTGCCGGTCTTGCGATGATTATCATATAATTTCTG
T
